Addgene plasmid #160908: 35S:RUBY
Purpose: RUBY under the control of CaMV 35S promoter/marker for transformation
Depositing lab: Yunde Zhao. Depositing organization: University of California, San Diego (UCSD). Publication: A reporter for noninvasively monitoring gene expression and plant transformation. He Y, Zhang T, Sun H, Zhan H, Zhao Y. Hortic Res. 2020 Sep 19;7:152. doi: 10.1038/s41438-020-00390-1. eCollection 2020. PubMed 33024566.
Backbone
  Vector backbone: pHDE
  Backbone size w/o insert (bp): 9346
  Total vector size (bp): 14237
  Vector type: Plant Expression
Growth in bacteria
  Bacterial resistance: Spectinomycin, 50 μg/mL
  Growth temperature: 37°C
  Growth strain: DH5alpha
  Copy number: Unknown
Gene/Insert
  Gene/Insert name: RUBY and CaMV 35S promoter
  Species: Synthetic; Cauliflower mosaic virus
  Insert size (bp): 4892
  Promoter: CaMV 35S
  Cloning method: Gibson Cloning
  Sequencing primers: 5′ CCTGTCAAACACTGATAGTTTtgagacttttcaacaaagggt; 3′ GCTTACTCAGTTAGGTCTAGCTTATCTTTAATCATATTCCATAGTCCA
Terms and licenses: Academic/Nonprofit Terms; Industry Terms: Not Available to Industry
How to cite: 35S:RUBY was a gift from Yunde Zhao (Addgene plasmid # 160908 ; http://n2t.net/addgene:160908 ; RRID:Addgene_160908)
