[The description below was written by a language model from this plasmid's Addgene catalogue record and pLannotate feature annotations shown in this document.]
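Description:
35S:RUBY is a plant expression binary vector built on the pHDE backbone, designed for Agrobacterium-mediated T-DNA delivery. It carries a ColE1/pUC-type origin with a pBR322 bom site for propagation in E. coli, and the pVS1 oriV, RepA and StaA functions that support replication and stable maintenance in Agrobacterium. Bacterial selection is by spectinomycin through an aadA (SmR) gene. The catalogue lists a total size of about 14.2 kb, while the sequenced record behind the feature table is slightly longer at about 14.3 kb.

Between the nopaline-type right and left T-DNA border repeats, an enhanced CaMV 35S promoter with a duplicated enhancer drives the synthetic RUBY reporter, followed by the Arabidopsis HSP18.2 terminator and a fragment of the pea rbcS-E9 terminator. The annotation identifies two sugar beet betalain-pathway coding sequences within RUBY: CYP76AD1 and the DOPA dioxygenase DODA1, which generates betalamic acid. Roughly 1.5 kb between DODA1 and the terminator is unannotated. RUBY as generally described also includes a glucosyltransferase, with the enzymes joined by 2A peptides in a single open reading frame, but neither is named in the record. Expression yields a red betalain pigment visible without added substrate or special equipment. The T-DNA also contains a NOS promoter–hygromycin phosphotransferase–NOS terminator cassette for selecting transformed plant tissue, along with residual lacZα and multiple cloning site fragments near the left border.

The construct is intended as a constitutive, noninvasive visual marker for plant transformation and for monitoring gene expression.
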