Features (pLannotate 1.2.2; 23 found; start..end, strand, type, name):
    140..196     +  CDS            GmR (fragment): gentamycin acetyltransferase; aacC1; confers resistance to gentamycin
    207..994     +  CDS            SmR (fragment): aminoglycoside adenylyltransferase (Murphy, 1985); aadA; confers resistance to spectinomycin and streptomycin
   1240..1828    +  rep_origin     ori: high-copy-number ColE1/pMB1/pBR322/pUC origin of replication
   2014..2154    -  misc_feature   bom: basis of mobility region from pBR322
   2256..2295    -  CDS            rop (fragment): Rop protein, which maintains plasmids at low copy number; rop
   2498..2692    -  rep_origin     pVS1 oriV: origin of replication for the Pseudomonas plasmid pVS1 (Heeb et al., 2000)
   2758..3831    -  CDS            pVS1 RepA: replication protein from the Pseudomonas plasmid pVS1 (Heeb et al., 2000)
   4260..4889    -  CDS            pVS1 StaA: stability protein from the Pseudomonas plasmid pVS1 (Heeb et al., 2000)
   5449..5850    -  CDS            Y4CG_SINFN (fragment): Protein inferred from homology: Swiss-Prot protein existence level 3. From Sinorhizobium fredii (strain NBRC 101917 / NGR234).
   6220..6244    -  misc_feature   RB T-DNA repeat: right border repeat from nopaline C58 T-DNA
   6259..6935    +  promoter       CaMV 35S promoter (enhanced): cauliflower mosaic virus 35S promoter with a duplicated enhancer region
   6944..8434    +  CDS            CYP76AD1: C76AD_BETVU - Also known as Bv2g029890_ucyh From Beta vulgaris (Sugar beet).
   8501..9325    +  CDS            DODA1: DOD1W_BETVU - Experimental evidence at transcript level: Swiss-Prot protein existence level 2. Opens the cyclic ring of dihydroxy-phenylalanine (DOPA) between carbons 4 and 5, thus producing an unstable seco-DOPA that rearranges nonenzymatically to betalamic acid. From Beta vulgaris (Sugar beet).
  10902..11150   +  terminator     HSP terminator: efficient transcription terminator from the Arabidopsis thaliana heat shock protein 18.2 gene (Nagaya et al., 2010)
  11173..11469   +  terminator     E9 terminator (fragment): terminator and polyadenylation signal from the pea rbcS-E9 gene
  11630..11813   +  promoter       NOS promoter: nopaline synthase promoter NOS promoter
  11865..12875   +  CDS            HygR: aminoglycoside phosphotransferase from E. coli; aph(4)-Ia; confers resistance to hygromycin
  12928..13180   +  terminator     NOS terminator: nopaline synthase terminator and poly(A) signal
  13264..13344   +  CDS            RBCS.3A (fragment): RBS3_PEA - Experimental evidence at protein level: Swiss-Prot protein existence level 1. RuBisCO catalyzes two reactions: the carboxylation of D- ribulose 1,5-bisphosphate, the primary event in carbon dioxide fixation, as well as the oxidative fragmentation of the pentose substrate. Both reactions occur simultaneously and in competition at the same active site. Although the small subunit is not catalytic it is essential for maximal activity (Probable). Binds to abscisic acid (ABA); only half of the possible binding sites are occupied in the crystal; and there are indications this is a low affi
  13751..13906   +  CDS            lacZα (fragment): LacZα fragment of β-galactosidase; lacZ fragment
  13905..13924   -  misc_feature   MCS (fragment): pUC18/19 multiple cloning site
  13993..14017   -  misc_feature   LB T-DNA repeat: left border repeat from nopaline C58 T-DNA
  14276..14299   +  promoter       Pc promoter (fragment): intI1 (promoter lies within the coding sequence); class 1 integron promoter
>Addgene plasmid #160908 | 35S:RUBY | addgene full sequence | sequence record 372974 | Addgene NGS Result
GTCCAGAACCTTGACCGAACGCAGCGGTGGTAACGGCGCAGTGGCGGTTTTCATGGCTTGTTATGACTGT
TTTTTTGGGGTACAGTCTATGCCTCGGGCATCCAAGCAGCAAGCGCGTTACGCCGTGGGTCGATGTTTGA
TGTTATGGAGCAGCAACGATGTTACGCAGCAGGGCAGTCGCCCTAAAACAAAGTTAAACATCATGGGGGA
AGCGGTGATCGCCGAAGTATCGACTCAACTATCAGAGGTAGTTGGCGTCATCGAGCGCCATCTCGAACCG
ACGTTGCTGGCCGTACATTTGTACGGCTCCGCAGTGGATGGCGGCCTGAAGCCACACAGTGATATTGATT
TGCTGGTTACGGTGACCGTAAGGCTTGATGAAACAACGCGGCGAGCTTTGATCAACGACCTTTTGGAAAC
TTCGGCTTCCCCTGGAGAGAGCGAGATTCTCCGCGCTGTAGAAGTCACCATTGTTGTGCACGACGACATC
ATTCCGTGGCGTTATCCAGCTAAGCGCGAACTGCAATTTGGAGAATGGCAGCGCAATGACATTCTTGCAG
GTATCTTCGAGCCAGCCACGATCGACATTGATCTGGCTATCTTGCTGACAAAAGCAAGAGAACATAGCGT
TGCCTTGGTAGGTCCAGCGGCGGAGGAACTCTTTGATCCGGTTCCTGAACAGGATCTATTTGAGGCGCTA
AATGAAACCTTAACGCTATGGAACTCGCCGCCCGACTGGGCTGGCGATGAGCGAAATGTAGTGCTTACGT
TGTCCCGCATTTGGTACAGCGCAGTAACCGGCAAAATCGCGCCGAAGGATGTCGCTGCCGACTGGGCAAT
GGAGCGCCTGCCGGCCCAGTATCAGCCCGTCATACTTGAAGCTAGACAGGCTTATCTTGGACAAGAAGAA
GATCGCTTGGCCTCGCGCGCAGATCAGTTGGAAGAATTTGTCCACTACGTGAAAGGCGAGATCACCAAGG
TAGTCGGCAAATAATGTCTAGCTAGAAATTCGTTCAAGCCGACGCCGCTTCGCGGCGCGGCTTAACTCAA
GCGTTAGATGCACTAAGCACATAATTGCTCACAGCCAAACTATCAGGTCAAGTCTGCTTTTATTATTTTT
AAGCGTGCATAATAAGCCCTACACAAATTGGGAGATATATCATGCATGACCAAAATCCCTTAACGTGAGT
TTTCGTTCCACTGAGCGTCAGACCCCGTAGAAAAGATCAAAGGATCTTCTTGAGATCCTTTTTTTCTGCG
CGTAATCTGCTGCTTGCAAACAAAAAAACCACCGCTACCAGCGGTGGTTTGTTTGCCGGATCAAGAGCTA
CCAACTCTTTTTCCGAAGGTAACTGGCTTCAGCAGAGCGCAGATACCAAATACTGTCCTTCTAGTGTAGC
CGTAGTTAGGCCACCACTTCAAGAACTCTGTAGCACCGCCTACATACCTCGCTCTGCTAATCCTGTTACC
AGTGGCTGCTGCCAGTGGCGATAAGTCGTGTCTTACCGGGTTGGACTCAAGACGATAGTTACCGGATAAG
GCGCAGCGGTCGGGCTGAACGGGGGGTTCGTGCACACAGCCCAGCTTGGAGCGAACGACCTACACCGAAC
TGAGATACCTACAGCGTGAGCTATGAGAAAGCGCCACGCTTCCCGAAGGGAGAAAGGCGGACAGGTATCC
GGTAAGCGGCAGGGTCGGAACAGGAGAGCGCACGAGGGAGCTTCCAGGGGGAAACGCCTGGTATCTTTAT
AGTCCTGTCGGGTTTCGCCACCTCTGACTTGAGCGTCGATTTTTGTGATGCTCGTCAGGGGGGCGGAGCC
TATGGAAAAACGCCAGCAACGCGGCCTTTTTACGGTTCCTGGCCTTTTGCTGGCCTTTTGCTCACATGTT
CTTTCCTGCGTTATCCCCTGATTCTGTGGATAACCGTATTACCGCCTTTGAGTGAGCTGATACCGCTCGC
CGCAGCCGAACGACCGAGCGCAGCGAGTCAGTGAGCGAGGAAGCGGAAGAGCGCCTGATGCGGTATTTTC
TCCTTACGCATCTGTGCGGTATTTCACACCGCATATGGTGCACTCTCAGTACAATCTGCTCTGATGCCGC
ATAGTTAAGCCAGTATACACTCCGCTATCGCTACGTGACTGGGTCATGGCTGCGCCCCGACACCCGCCAA
CACCCGCTGACGCGCCCTGACGGGCTTGTCTGCTCCCGGCATCCGCTTACAGACAAGCTGTGACCGTCTC
CGGGAGCTGCATGTGTCAGAGGTTTTCACCGTCATCACCGAAACGCGCGAGGCAGGGTGCCTTGATGTGG
GCGCCGGCGGTCGAGTGGCGACGGCGCGGCTTGTCCGCGCCCTGGTAGATTGCCTGGCCGTAGGCCAGCC
ATTTTTGAGCGGCCAGCGGCCGCGATAGGCCGACGCGAAGCGGCGGGGCGTAGGGAGCGCAGCGACCGAA
GGGTAGGCGCTTTTTGCAGCTCTTCGGCTGTGCGCTGGCCAGACAGTTATGCACAGGCCAGGCGGGTTTT
AAGAGTTTTAATAAGTTTTAAAGAGTTTTAGGCGGAAAAATCGCCTTTTTTCTCTTTTATATCAGTCACT
TACATGTGTGACCGGTTCCCAATGTACGGCTTTGGGTTCCCAATGTACGGGTTCCGGTTCCCAATGTACG
GCTTTGGGTTCCCAATGTACGTGCTATCCACAGGAAAGAGACCTTTTCGACCTTTTTCCCCTGCTAGGGC
AATTTGCCCTAGCATCTGCTCCGTACATTAGGAACCGGCGGATGCTTCGCCCTCGATCAGGTTGCGGTAG
CGCATGACTAGGATCGGGCCAGCCTGCCCCGCCTCCTCCTTCAAATCGTACTCCGGCAGGTCATTTGACC
CGATCAGCTTGCGCACGGTGAAACAGAACTTCTTGAACTCTCCGGCGCTGCCACTGCGTTCGTAGATCGT
CTTGAACAACCATCTGGCTTCTGCCTTGCCTGCGGCGCGGCGTGCCAGGCGGTAGAGAAAACGGCCGATG
CCGGGATCGATCAAAAAGTAATCGGGGTGAACCGTCAGCACGTCCGGGTTCTTGCCTTCTGTGATCTCGC
GGTACATCCAATCAGCTAGCTCGATCTCGATGTACTCCGGCCGCCCGGTTTCGCTCTTTACGATCTTGTA
GCGGCTAATCAAGGCTTCACCCTCGGATACCGTCACCAGGCGGCCGTTCTTGGCCTTCTTCGTACGCTGC
ATGGCAACGTGCGTGGTGTTTAACCGAATGCAGGTTTCTACCAGGTCGTCTTTCTGCTTTCCGCCATCGG
CTCGCCGGCAGAACTTGAGTACGTCCGCAACGTGTGGACGGAACACGCGGCCGGGCTTGTCTCCCTTCCC
TTCCCGGTATCGGTTCATGGATTCGGTTAGATGGGAAACCGCCATCAGTACCAGGTCGTAATCCCACACA
CTGGCCATGCCGGCCGGCCCTGCGGAAACCTCTACGTGCCCGTCTGGAAGCTCGTAGCGGATCACCTCGC
CAGCTCGTCGGTCACGCTTCGACAGACGGAAAACGGCCACGTCCATGATGCTGCGACTATCGCGGGTGCC
CACGTCATAGAGCATCGGAACGAAAAAATCTGGTTGCTCGTCGCCCTTGGGCGGCTTCCTAATCGACGGC
GCACCGGCTGCCGGCGGTTGCCGGGATTCTTTGCGGATTCGATCAGCGGCCGCTTGCCACGATTCACCGG
GGCGTGCTTCTGCCTCGATGCGTTGCCGCTGGGCGGCCTGCGCGGCCTTCAACTTCTCCACCAGGTCATC
ACCCAGCGCCGCGCCGATTTGTACCGGGCCGGATGGTTTGCGACCGCTCACGCCGATTCCTCGGGCTTGG
GGGTTCCAGTGCCATTGCAGGGCCGGCAGACAACCCAGCCGCTTACGCCTGGCCAACCGCCCGTTCCTCC
ACACATGGGGCATTCCACGGCGTCGGTGCCTGGTTGTTCTTGATTTTCCATGCCGCCTCCTTTAGCCGCT
AAAATTCATCTACTCATTTATTCATTTGCTCATTTACTCTGGTAGCTGCGCGATGTATTCAGATAGCAGC
TCGGTAATGGTCTTGCCTTGGCGTACCGCGTACATCTTCAGCTTGGTGTGATCCTCCGCCGGCAACTGAA
AGTTGACCCGCTTCATGGCTGGCGTGTCTGCCAGGCTGGCCAACGTTGCAGCCTTGCTGCTGCGTGCGCT
CGGACGGCCGGCACTTAGCGTGTTTGTGCTTTTGCTCATTTTCTCTTTACCTCATTAACTCAAATGAGTT
TTGATTTAATTTCAGCGGCCAGCGCCTGGACCTCGCGGGCAGCGTCGCCCTCGGGTTCTGATTCAAGAAC
GGTTGTGCCGGCGGCGGCAGTGCCTGGGTAGCTCACGCGCTGCGTGATACGGGACTCAAGAATGGGCAGC
TCGTACCCGGCCAGCGCCTCGGCAACCTCACCGCCGATGCGCGTGCCTTTGATCGCCCGCGACACGACAA
AGGCCGCTTGTAGCCTTCCATCCGTGACCTCAATGCGCTGCTTAACCAGCTCCACCAGGTCGGCGGTGGC
CCATATGTCGTAAGGGCTTGGCTGCACCGGAATCAGCACGAAGTCGGCTGCCTTGATCGCGGACACAGCC
AAGTCCGCCGCCTGGGGCGCTCCGTCGATCACTACGAAGTCGCGCCGGCCGATGGCCTTCACGTCGCGGT
CAATCGTCGGGCGGTCGATGCCGACAACGGTTAGCGGTTGATCTTCCCGCACGGCCGCCCAATCGCGGGC
ACTGCCCTGGGGATCGGAATCGACTAACAGAACATCGGCCCCGGCGAGTTGCAGGGCGCGGGCTAGATGG
GTTGCGATGGTCGTCTTGCCTGACCCGCCTTTCTGGTTAAGTACAGCGATAACCTTCATGCGTTCCCCTT
GCGTATTTGTTTATTTACTCATCGCATCATATACGCAGCGACCGCATGACGCAAGCTGTTTTACTCAAAT
ACACATCACCTTTTTAGACGGCGGCGCTCGGTTTCTTCAGCGGCCAAGCTGGCCGGCCAGGCCGCCAGCT
TGGCATCAGACAAACCGGCCAGGATTTCATGCAGCCGCACGGTTGAGACGTGCGCGGGCGGCTCGAACAC
GTACCCGGCCGCGATCATCTCCGCCTCGATCTCTTCGGTAATGAAAAACGGTTCGTCCTGGCCGTCCTGG
TGCGGTTTCATGCTTGTTCCTCTTGGCGTTCATTCTCGGCGGCCGCCAGGGCGTCGGCCTCGGTCAATGC
GTCCTCACGGAAGGCACCGCGCCGCCTGGCCTCGGTGGGCGTCACTTCCTCGCTGCGCTCAAGTGCGCGG
TACAGGGTCGAGCGATGCACGCCAAGCAGTGCAGCCGCCTCTTTCACGGTGCGGCCTTCCTGGTCGATCA
GCTCGCGGGCGTGCGCGATCTGTGCCGGGGTGAGGGTAGGGCGGGGGCCAAACTTCACGCCTCGGGCCTT
GGCGGCCTCGCGCCCGCTCCGGGTGCGGTCGATGATTAGGGAACGCTCGAACTCGGCAATGCCGGCGAAC
ACGGTCAACACCATGCGGCCGGCCGGCGTGGTGGTGTCGGCCCACGGCTCTGCCAGGCTACGCAGGCCCG
CGCCGGCCTCCTGGATGCGCTCGGCAATGTCCAGTAGGTCGCGGGTGCTGCGGGCCAGGCGGTCTAGCCT
GGTCACTGTCACAACGTCGCCAGGGCGTAGGTGGTCAAGCATCCTGGCCAGCTCCGGGCGGTCGCGCCTG
GTGCCGGTGATCTTCTCGGAAAACAGCTTGGTGCAGCCGGCCGCGTGCAGTTCGGCCCGTTGGTTGGTCA
AGTCCTGGTCGTCGGTGCTGACGCGGGCATAGCCCAGCAGGCCAGCGGCGGCGCTCTTGTTCATGGCGTA
ATGTCTCCGGTTCTAGTCGCAAGTATTCTACTTTATGCGACTAAAACACGCGACAAGAAAACGCCAGGAA
AAGGGCAGGGCGGCAGCCTGTCGCGTAACTTAGGACTTGTGCGACATGTCGTTTTCAGAAGACGGCTGCA
CTGAACGTCAGAAGCCGACTGCACTATAGCAGCGGAGGGGTTGGATCAAAGTACTTTAAAGTACTTTAAA
GTACTTTAAAGTACTTTGATCCCGAGGGGAACCCTGTGGTTGGCATGCACATACAAATGGACGAACGGAT
AAACCTTTTCACGCCCTTTTAAATATCCGATTATTCTAATAAACGCTCTTTTCTCTTAGGTTTACCCGCC
AATATATCCTGTCAAACACTGATAGTTTTGAGACTTTTCAACAAAGGGTAATATCGGGAAACCTCCTCGG
ATTCCATTGCCCAGCTATCTGTCACTTCATCAAAAGGACAGTAGAAAAGGAAGGTGGCACCTACAAATGC
CATCATTGCGATAAAGGAAAGGCTATCGTTCAAGATGCCTCTGCCGACAGTGGTCCCAAAGATGGACCCC
CACCCACGAGGAGCATCGTGGAAAAAGAAGACGTTCCAACCACGTCTTCAAAGCAAGTGGATTGATGTGA
ACATGGTGGAGCACGACACTCTCGTCTACTCCAAGAATATCAAAGATACAGTCTCAGAAGACCAAAGGGC
TATTGAGACTTTTCAACAAAGGGTAATATCGGGAAACCTCCTCGGATTCCATTGCCCAGCTATCTGTCAC
TTCATCAAAAGGACAGTAGAAAAGGAAGGTGGCACCTACAAATGCCATCATTGCGATAAAGGAAAGGCTA
TCGTTCAAGATGCCTCTGCCGACAGTGGTCCCAAAGATGGACCCCCACCCACGAGGAGCATCGTGGAAAA
AGAAGACGTTCCAACCACGTCTTCAAAGCAAGTGGATTGATGTGATATCTCCACTGACGTAAGGGATGAC
GCACAATCCCACTATCCTTCGCAAGACCCTTCCTCTATATAAGGAAGTTCATTTCATTTGGAGAGGACAC
GCTGAAAACTAGTATGGATCATGCGACCCTCGCCATGATCCTCGCGATCTGGTTCATCAGCTTCCACTTC
ATCAAGCTGCTGTTCTCCCAGCAGACCACCAAGCTGCTTCCGCCAGGACCAAAGCCGCTTCCGATCATCG
GCAACATCCTTGAGGTGGGCAAGAAGCCGCATCGGTCCTTCGCCAACCTCGCCAAGATTCACGGCCCACT
CATTTCCCTCAGACTCGGCTCTGTGACCACCATCGTTGTGTCCTCTGCCGACGTGGCCAAAGAGATGTTC
CTCAAGAAGGATCACCCGCTCTCCAACCGCACGATCCCGAATAGTGTTACAGCCGGCGACCACCACAAGC
TCACCATGTCTTGGCTCCCGGTGTCTCCGAAGTGGCGCAACTTCCGCAAGATTACCGCCGTGCATCTGCT
CTCCCCACAGAGACTCGATGCCTGCCAGACATTCAGGCACGCCAAGGTGCAGCAGCTCTACGAGTACGTT
CAAGAGTGCGCCCAGAAAGGCCAGGCCGTGGATATTGGCAAGGCCGCCTTTACGACCAGCCTCAACCTCC
TCAGCAAGCTGTTCTTCAGCGTCGAGCTGGCGCACCACAAGTCCCATACCAGCCAAGAGTTCAAAGAGCT
GATCTGGAACATCATGGAAGATATAGGCAAGCCGAACTACGCCGACTACTTCCCGATTCTCGGCTGCGTT
GACCCATCTGGCATTAGAAGAAGGCTCGCCTGCTCCTTCGACAAGCTGATCGCCGTGTTCCAGGGCATCA
TCTGCGAGAGACTCGCCCCAGATTCCTCCACCACAACTACCACCACCACCGACGACGTGCTCGATGTGCT
CCTCCAGCTGTTCAAGCAGAACGAGCTGACGATGGGCGAGATCAACCACCTCCTCGTGGACATCTTCGAC
GCCGGCACCGATACCACATCCTCCACATTCGAGTGGGTGATGACCGAGCTGATCCGCAATCCAGAGATGA
TGGAAAAGGCCCAAGAGGAAATCAAGCAGGTCCTCGGCAAGGACAAGCAGATCCAAGAGTCCGACATCAT
CAACCTGCCGTACCTCCAGGCGATCATCAAAGAGACACTCCGCCTCCATCCGCCGACCGTGTTCTTGCTC
CCAAGAAAGGCCGACACCGATGTCGAGCTGTACGGCTACATCGTGCCGAAGGATGCCCAGATCCTCGTGA
ACCTCTGGGCCATTGGCAGGGACCCAAACGCCTGGCAGAACGCCGATATTTTCAGCCCAGAGCGCTTCAT
CGGCTGCGAGATCGATGTTAAGGGCCGCGATTTCGGCCTCCTTCCATTTGGCGCTGGCCGCAGAATTTGC
CCAGGCATGAATCTCGCCATCAGGATGCTCACCCTCATGCTCGCCACACTCCTCCAGTTCTTCAACTGGA
AGCTCGAAGGCGACATCTCCCCGAAGGACCTCGACATGGACGAGAAGTTCGGCATTGCGCTCCAAAAGAC
CAAGCCGCTCAAGCTCATCCCGATTCCGCGCTACGGTAGCGGAGCTACCAATTTTAGCCTCCTTAAGCAG
GCAGGTGATGTAGAAGAGAACCCCGGGCCTATGAAGATGATGAACGGCGAGGACGCCAACGACCAGATGA
TCAAAGAGTCCTTCTTCATCACCCACGGCAACCCGATCCTCACCGTCGAGGATACACATCCGCTCAGGCC
GTTCTTCGAGACATGGCGCGAGAAGATTTTCTCCAAGAAGCCGAAGGCCATCCTCATCATCTCCGGCCAC
TGGGAGACAGTGAAGCCAACCGTGAACGCCGTGCACATCAACGACACCATCCACGACTTCGACGACTACC
CAGCCGCCATGTACCAGTTCAAGTACCCAGCTCCAGGCGAGCCAGAGCTTGCGAGAAAGGTGGAAGAGAT
CCTCAAGAAGTCCGGGTTCGAGACAGCCGAGACAGACCAAAAGAGGGGCCTTGATCACGGCGCCTGGGTT
CCACTCATGCTCATGTATCCAGAGGCGGACATCCCGGTGTGCCAGCTCTCAGTTCAGCCACATCTCGACG
GCACCTACCACTACAATCTCGGCAGAGCCCTCGCGCCGCTCAAGAATGATGGCGTGCTCATTATTGGCTC
CGGCAGCGCCACACATCCACTCGATGAGACACCGCACTACTTCGATGGTGTTGCCCCTTGGGCCGCTGCC
TTCGATTCTTGGCTTAGGAAGGCCCTCATCAACGGCCGCTTCGAGGAAGTGAACATCTACGAGAGCAAGG
CCCCGAACTGGAAGCTCGCCCATCCATTTCCAGAGCACTTCTACCCGCTCCACGTTGTGCTCGGCGCTGC
TGGTGAAAAGTGGAAGGCCGAGCTGATCCACTCCTCCTGGGATCATGGCACACTTTGCCACGGCTCCTAC
AAGTTCACCTCCGCCGGATCCGGAGCAACCAACTTTAGCCTGCTCAAGCAAGCAGGAGATGTTGAGGAAA
ATCCTGGCCCCATGACCGCCATCAAGATGAACACCAACGGCGAGGGCGAGACACAGCACATCCTCATGAT
CCCGTTCATGGCGCAGGGCCACCTCAGGCCATTTCTCGAACTCGCCATGTTCCTCTACAAGCGCTCCCAC
GTGATCATCACCCTGCTCACAACTCCGCTCAATGCCGGCTTCCTCAGGCACCTCCTTCACCACCATTCCT
ACTCCTCCAGCGGCATCAGGATCGTCGAGCTGCCATTCAACTCCACCAACCACGGACTCCCACCGGGCAT
CGAGAACACCGATAAGCTCACACTCCCGCTCGTGGTGTCCCTCTTCCATTCCACCATCAGCCTCGATCCG
CACCTCCGCGATTACATCTCCAGGCATTTCAGCCCAGCCAGGCCACCACTCTGCGTGATCCATGATGTGT
TCCTCGGCTGGGTTGACCAGGTGGCCAAGGATGTGGGCTCTACAGGCGTGGTGTTCACAACAGGCGGCGC
TTATGGCACATCCGCCTACGTGTCCATCTGGAACGATCTCCCGCACCAGAACTACTCCGACGACCAAGAG
TTCCCGCTGCCAGGCTTCCCAGAGAACCATAAGTTCCGCAGGTCCCAGCTCCATCGGTTCCTCAGATATG
CCGACGGCTCCGACGATTGGTCCAAGTATTTCCAGCCGCAGCTCCGCCAGTCCATGAAGTCTTTTGGCTG
GCTCTGCAACTCCGTGGAAGAGATCGAGACACTCGGCTTCTCCATCCTCCGCAACTACACCAAGCTGCCG
ATCTGGGGCATCGGCCCACTTATTGCTTCCCCAGTGCAGCACTCCTCCTCCGACAACAATTCAACAGGCG
CCGAGTTCGTGCAGTGGCTCAGCCTCAAAGAGCCGGACTCCGTCCTCTACATCTCCTTCGGCTCCCAGAA
CACGATCAGCCCGACGCAGATGATGGAACTCGCTGCTGGCCTTGAGTCCTCCGAGAAGCCATTCCTCTGG
GTGATCAGAGCCCCGTTCGGCTTCGACATCAACGAAGAGATGCGCCCAGAGTGGCTGCCAGAGGGCTTTG
AGGAACGCATGAAGGTGAAGAAACAGGGCAAGCTCGTGTACAAGCTCGGCCCGCAGCTTGAGATCCTCAA
CCATGAATCCATCGGCGGCTTTCTCACCCACTGCGGATGGAACAGCATCCTTGAGTCTCTTCGCGAGGGC
GTTCCGATGCTTGGATGGCCACTTGCTGCCGAGCAGGCCTACAACCTCAAGTACCTCGAAGATGAGATGG
GCGTCGCGGTTGAGCTTGCTAGAGGCCTCGAAGGCGAGATCTCCAAAGAGAAGGTCAAGCGCATCGTCGA
GATGATCCTTGAGCGCAACGAGGGCTCCAAAGGCTGGGAGATGAAGAATCGCGCCGTGGAAATGGGCAAA
AAGCTCAAGGACGCCGTGAACGAGGAAAAAGAGCTGAAGGGCTCCTCCGTGAAGGCGATCGACGATTTCC
TCGACGCCGTCATGCAGGCCAAACTTGAGCCAAGCCTCCAGTGATAGTGAATATGAAGATGAAGATGAAA
TATTTGGTGTGTCAAATAAAAAGGTTGTGTGCTTAAGTTTGTGTTTTTTTCTTGGCTTGTTGTGTTATGA
ATTTGTGGCTTTTTCTAATATTAAATGAATGTAACATCTCATTATAATGAATAAACAAATGTTTCTATAA
TCCATTGTGAATGTTTTGTTGGATCTCTTCTCCAGCATATAACTACTGTATGTGCTATGGTATGGACTAT
GGAATATGATTAAAGATAAGACCTAACTGAGTAAGCTAGCTTGTTCGAGTATTATGGCATTGGGAAAACT
GTTTTTCTTGTACCATTTGTTGTGCTTGTAATTTACTGTGTTTTTTATTCGGTTTTCGCTATCGAACTGT
GAAATGGAAATGGATGGAGAAGAGTTAATGAATGATATGGTCCTTTTGTTCATTCTCAAATTAATATTAT
TTGTTTTTTCTCTTATTTGTTGTGTGTTGAATTTGAAATTATAAGAGATATGCAAACATTTTGTTTTGAG
TAAAAATGTGTCAAATCGTGGCCTCTAATGACCGAAGTTAATATGAGGAGTAAAACACTAGATCCCCAAA
CAAGCTTGAAACTGAAGGCGGGAAACGACAATCTGATCATGAGCGGAGAATTAAGGGAGTCACGTTATGA
CCCCCGCCGATGACGCGGGACAAGCCGTTTTACGTTTGGAACTGACAGAACCGCAACGTTGAAGGAGCCA
CTCAGCCGCGGGTTTCTGGAGTTTAATGAGCTAAGCACATACGTCAGAAACCATTATTGCGCGTTCAAAA
GTCGCCTAAGGTCACTATCAGCTAGCAAATATTTCTTGTCAAAAATGCTCCACTGACGTTCCATAAATTC
CCCTCGGTATCCAATTAGAGTCTCATATTCACTCTCAATCCAAATAATCTGCACCGGATCCGCTAGAGGA
TCTCGACCTGCAAGATCCCGGGGGGCAATGAGATATGAAAAAGCCTGAACTCACCGCGACGTCTGTCGAG
AAGTTTCTGATCGAAAAGTTCGACAGCGTCTCCGACCTGATGCAGCTCTCGGAGGGCGAAGAATCTCGTG
CTTTCAGCTTCGATATAGGAGGGCGTGGATATGTCCTGCGGGTAAATAGCTGCGCCGATGGTTTCTACAA
AGATCGTTATGTTTATCGGCACTTTGCATCGGCCGCGCTCCCGATTCCGGAAGTGCTTGACATTGGGGAA
TTCAGCGAGAGCCTGACCTATTGCATCTCCCGCCGTGCACAGGGTGTCACGTTGCAAGACCTGCCTGAAA
CCGAACTGCCCGCTGTTCTGCAGCCGGTCGCGGAGGCCATGGATGCGATCGCTGCGGCCGATCTTAGCCA
GACGAGCGGGTTCGGCCCATTCGGACCGCAAGGAATCGGTCAATACACTACATGGCGTGATTTCATATGC
GCGATTGCTGATCCCCATGTGTATCACTGGCAAACTGTGATGGACGACACCGTCAGTGCGTCCGTCGCGC
AGGCTCTCGATGAGCTGATGCTTTGGGCCGAGGACTGCCCCGAAGTCCGGCACCTCGTGCACGCGGATTT
CGGCTCCAACAATGTCCTGACGGACAATGGCCGCATAACAGCGGTCATTGACTGGAGCGAGGCGATGTTC
GGGGATTCCCAATACGAGGTCGCCAACATCTTCTTCTGGAGGCCGTGGTTGGCTTGTATGGAGCAGCAGA
CGCGCTACTTCGAGCGGAGGCATCCGGAGCTTGCAGGATCGCCGCGGCTCCGGGCGTATATGCTCCGCAT
TGGTCTTGACCAACTCTATCAGAGCTTGGTTGACGGCAATTTCGATGATGCAGCTTGGGCGCAGGGTCGA
TGCGACGCAATCGTCCGATCCGGAGCCGGGACTGTCGGGCGTACACAAATCGCCCGCAGAAGCGCGGCCG
TCTGGACCGATGGCTGTGTAGAAGTACTCGCCGATAGTGGAAACCGACGCCCCAGCACTCGTCCGGGATC
TTGGAGGTGATGTAACATGATCACAAGCTGATCCCCCGAATTTCCCCGATCGTTCAAACATTTGGCAATA
AAGTTTCTTAAGATTGAATCCTGTTGCCGGTCTTGCGATGATTATCATATAATTTCTGTTGAATTACGTT
AAGCATGTAATAATTAACATGTAATGCATGACGTTATTTATGAGATGGGTTTTTATGATTAGAGTCCCGC
AATTATACATTTAATACGCGATAGAAAACAAAATATAGCGCGCAAACTAGGATAAATTATCGCGCGCGGT
GTCATCTATGTTACTAGATCGGGAATTGATCCCCCCTCGACAGCTTGCATGCCAGCTTGGGCTGCAGGTC
GACGCGTCAATTGATATCGATCCAGGCCTCCCAGCTTTCGTCCGTATCATCGGTTTCGACAACGTTCGTC
AAGTTCAATGCATCAGTTTCATTGCCCACACACCAGAATCCTACTAAGTTTGAGTATTATGGCATTGGAA
AAGCTGTTTTCTTCTATCATTTGTTCTGCTTGTAATTTACTGTGTTCTTTCAGTTTTTGTTTTCGGACAT
CAAAATGCAAATGGATGGATAAGAGTTAATAAATGATATGGTCCTTTTGTTCATTCTCAAATTATTATTA
TCTGTTGTTTTTACTTTAATGGGTTGAATTTAAGTAAGAAAGGAACTAACAGTGTGATATTAAGGTGCAA
TGTTAGACATATAAAACAGTCTTTCACCTCTCTTTGGTTATGTCTTGAATTGGTTTGTTTCTTCACTTAT
CTGTGTAATCAAGTTTACTATGAGTCTATGATCAAGTAATTATGCAATCAAGTTAAGTACAGTATAGGCT
TTTTGTGTCGAGGGGGTACCGAGTCGAGGAATTCACTGGCCGTCGTTTTACAACGTCGTGACTGGGAAAA
CCCTGGCGTTACCCAACTTAATCGCCTTGCAGCACATCCCCCTTTCGCCAGCTGGCGTAATAGCGAAGAG
GCCCGCACCGATCGCCCTTCCCAACAGTTGCGCAGCCTGAATGGCGGGTACCGAGCTCGAATTCAATTCG
GCGTTAATTCAGTACATTAAAAACGTCCGCAATGTGTTATTAAGTTGTCTAAGCGTCAATTTGTTTACAC
CACAATATATCCTGCCACCAGCCAGCCAACAGCTCCCCGACCGGCAGCTCGGCACAAAATCACCACTCGA
TACAGGCAGCCCATCAGTCCGGGACGGCGTCAGCGGGAGAGCCGTTGTAAGGCGGCAGACTTTGCTCATG
TTACCGATGCTATTCGGAAGAACGGCAACTAAGCTGCCGGGTTTGAAACACGGATGATCTCGCGGAGGGT
AGCATGTTGATTGTAACGATGACAGAGCGTTGCTGCCTGTGATCAATTCGGGCACGAACCCAGTGGACAT
AAGCCTGTTCGGTTCGTAAGCTGTAATGCAAGTAGCGTATGCGCTCACGCAACTG
